Addgene plasmid #118528: pMRE-Tn5-144
Purpose: miniTn5 plasmid to deliver constitutively expressed fluorescent protein genes in bacteria
Depositing lab: Mitja Remus-Emsermann. Depositing organization: University of Canterbury. Publication: Chromatic Bacteria - A Broad Host-Range Plasmid and Chromosomal Insertion Toolbox for Fluorescent Protein Expression in Bacteria. Schlechter RO, Jun H, Bernach M, Oso S, Boyd E, Munoz-Lintz DA, Dobson RCJ, Remus DM, Remus-Emsermann MNP. Front Microbiol. 2018 Dec 12;9:3052. doi: 10.3389/fmicb.2018.03052. eCollection 2018. PubMed 30631309.
Backbone
  Vector backbone: pAG408
  Vector type: Bacterial Expression ; miniTn5 delivery vector
  Selectable markers: Gentamicin ; Chloramphenicol/
Growth in bacteria
  Bacterial resistance: Ampicillin, 100 μg/mL
  Growth temperature: 37°C
  Growth strain: E. coli S17-1 lambda pir
  Copy number: High Copy
Gene/Insert
  Gene/Insert name: mOrange2
  Species: Synthetic
  Cloning method: Gibson Cloning
Resource information
  A portion of this plasmid was derived from a plasmid made by: mOrange2-pBAD
Terms and licenses: Academic/Nonprofit Terms; Industry Terms: Not Available to Industry
Depositor comments: Please visit https://www.biorxiv.org/content/early/2018/09/07/402172 for bioRxiv preprint.
How to cite: pMRE-Tn5-144 was a gift from Mitja Remus-Emsermann (Addgene plasmid # 118528 ; http://n2t.net/addgene:118528 ; RRID:Addgene_118528)
