[The description below was written by a language model from this plasmid's Addgene catalogue record and pLannotate feature annotations shown in this document.]
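Description:
pMRE-Tn5-144 is a miniTn5 suicide delivery plasmid built on the pAG408 backbone, designed to place a constitutively expressed orange fluorescent protein gene into the chromosome of a wide range of bacteria. It replicates from the R6K γ origin, which depends on the pi initiator protein. It is therefore maintained in a lambda pir host such as E. coli S17-1 lambda pir and cannot persist in recipients that lack pir. An incP oriT (with an adjacent traJ fragment) allows the plasmid to be mobilised by conjugation from that donor strain. The backbone carries AmpR (β-lactamase) under its own promoter for selection during propagation in E. coli, and the catalogue lists it as high copy.

The payload is mOrange2, a synthetic Discosoma-derived orange fluorescent protein, sourced from an mOrange2-pBAD plasmid and inserted by Gibson assembly. The coding sequence is followed by the lambda t0 terminator. The promoter driving it is not annotated in the feature table, although the record describes expression as constitutive. Downstream lie a chloramphenicol acetyltransferase gene with a cat promoter fragment and the rrnB T1 terminator, and elsewhere a gentamicin acetyltransferase gene (aacC1) driven by the class 1 integron Pc promoter. These match the gentamicin and chloramphenicol markers listed for selecting recipients. The Tn5 transposase gene tnpA is also present; in miniTn5 designs it normally sits outside the mobile element so that insertions are stable once the plasmid is lost, but the transposon ends are not annotated here, so the exact boundaries cannot be confirmed. The plasmid belongs to a toolbox for fluorescently tagging bacteria through chromosomal insertion.
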