Features (pLannotate 1.2.2; 15 found; start..end, strand, type, name):
    134..841     +  CDS            mOrange2: mOrange2 is a basic (constitutively fluorescent) orange fluorescent protein published in 2008, derived from Discosoma sp.. It has high acid sensitivity.
    861..955     +  terminator     lambda t0 terminator: transcription terminator from phage lambda
    970..998     +  promoter       cat promoter (fragment): promoter of the E. coli cat gene encoding chloramphenicol acetyltransferase
    999..1655    +  CDS            cat: CAT_ECOLX - Experimental evidence at protein level: Swiss-Prot protein existence level 1. This enzyme is an effector of chloramphenicol resistance in bacteria. From Escherichia coli. This protein is used as a marker in many commonly used cloning vectors, such as pACYC184.
   1723..1809    +  terminator     rrnB T1 terminator: Escherichia coli rrnB; transcription terminator T1 from the E. coli rrnB gene
   1837..1863    +  CDS            GmR (fragment): gentamycin acetyltransferase; aacC1; confers resistance to gentamycin
   2081..3508    +  CDS            tnpA: TN5P_ECOLX - Also known as tnp. Experimental evidence at protein level: Swiss-Prot protein existence level 1. Mediates transposition of transposon Tn5 by a 'cut and paste' mechanism. First, the monomeric transposase binds the 19 bp inverted DNA repeats flanking the transposon. Then, dimerization of the DNA- bound transposase creates a synaptic DNA complex. After nicking of the first DNA strand, excision of the transposon proceeds through a series of intermediates. The transposase then mediates the insertion of the transposon at a new site by strand transfer. The activity of the wild- type tran
   3639..3743    +  promoter       AmpR promoter: bla
   3744..4604    +  CDS            AmpR: β-lactamase; bla; confers resistance to ampicillin, carbenicillin, and related antibiotics
   4843..4952    +  oriT           oriT: incP origin of transfer
   4985..5030    +  CDS            traJ (fragment): oriT-recognizing protein; traJ
   5101..5433    +  rep_origin     R6K γ ori (fragment): γ replication origin from E. coli plasmid R6K; requires the R6K initiator protein pi for replication
   5484..5547    +  misc_feature   MCS (fragment): pBluescript multiple cloning site
   5643..5671    +  promoter       Pc promoter: intI1 (promoter lies within the coding sequence); class 1 integron promoter
   5860..6393    +  CDS            GmR: gentamycin acetyltransferase; aacC1; confers resistance to gentamycin
>Addgene plasmid #118528 | pMRE-Tn5-144 | addgene full sequence | sequence record 227064 | Addgene NGS Result
CAGCTGGGGCGCCCTCTGGTAAGGTTGGGAAGCCCTGCAAAGTAAACTGGATGGCTTTCTTGCCGCCAAG
GATCTGATGGCGCAGGGGATCAAGATCTGATCAAGAGACAGGATACTAGTGGAGGAAGAAAAAATGGTGA
GCAAGGGCGAGGAGAATAACATGGCCATCATCAAGGAGTTCATGCGCTTCAAGGTGCGCATGGAGGGCTC
CGTGAACGGCCACGAGTTCGAGATCGAGGGCGAGGGCGAGGGCCGCCCCTACGAGGGCTTTCAGACCGCT
AAGCTGAAGGTGACCAAGGGTGGCCCCCTGCCCTTCGCCTGGGACATCCTGTCCCCTCATTTCACCTACG
GCTCCAAGGCCTACGTGAAGCACCCCGCCGACATCCCCGACTACTTCAAGCTGTCCTTCCCCGAGGGCTT
CAAGTGGGAGCGCGTGATGAACTACGAGGACGGCGGCGTGGTGACCGTGACCCAGGACTCCTCCCTGCAG
GACGGCGAGTTCATCTACAAGGTGAAGCTGCGCGGCACCAACTTCCCCTCCGACGGCCCCGTGATGCAGA
AGAAGACCATGGGCTGGGAGGCCTCCTCCGAGCGGATGTACCCCGAGGACGGTGCCCTGAAGGGCAAGAT
CAAGATGAGGCTGAAGCTGAAGGACGGCGGCCACTACACCTCCGAGGTCAAGACCACCTACAAGGCCAAG
AAGCCCGTGCAGCTGCCCGGCGCCTACATCGTCGACATCAAGTTGGACATCACCTCCCACAACGAGGACT
ACACCATCGTGGAACAGTACGAACGCGCCGAGGGCCGCCACTCCACCGGCGGCATGGACGAGCTGTACAA
GTAATAATTAGCTGAGCTTGGACTCCTGTTGATAGATCCAGTAATGACCTCAGAACTCCATCTGGATTTG
TTCAGAACGCTCGGTTGCCGCCGGGCGTTTTTTATTGGTGAGAATCCAAGCTAGCTTGGCGAGATTTTCA
GGAGCTAAGGAAGCTAAAATGGAGAAAAAAATCACTGGATATACCACCGTTGATATATCCCAATGGCATC
GTAAAGAACATTTTGAGGCATTTCAGTCAGTTGCTCAATGTACCTATAACCAGACCGTTCAGCTGGATAT
TACGGCCTTTTTAAAGACCGTAAAGAAAAATAAGCACAAGTTTTATCCGGCCTTTATTCACATTCTTGCC
CGCCTGATGAATGCTCATCCGGAATTTCGTATGGCAATGAAAGACGGTGAGCTGGTGATATGGGATAGTG
TTCACCCTTGTTACACCGTTTTCCATGAGCAAACTGAAACGTTTTCATCGCTCTGGAGTGAATACCACGA
CGATTTCCGGCAGTTTCTACACATATATTCGCAAGATGTGGCGTGTTACGGTGAAAACCTGGCCTATTTC
CCTAAAGGGTTTATTGAGAATATGTTTTTCGTCTCAGCCAATCCCTGGGTGAGTTTCACCAGTTTTGATT
TAAACGTGGCCAATATGGACAACTTCTTCGCCCCCGTTTTCACCATGGGCAAATATTATACGCAAGGCGA
CAAGGTGCTGATGCCGCTGGCGATTCAGGTTCATCATGCCGTTTGTGATGGCTTCCATGTCGGCAGAATG
CTTAATGAATTACAACAGTACTGCGATGAGTGGCAGGGCGGGGCGTAATTTTTTTAAGGCAGTTATTGGT
GCCCTTAAACGCCTGGGGTAATGACTCTCTAGCTTGAGGCATCAAATAAAACGAAAGGCTCAGTCGAAAG
ACTGGGCCTTTCGTTTTATCTGTTGTTTGTCGGTGAACGCTCTCCTGAGTAGGACAAATCCGCCGCTAGG
AGCTTGCGGCCGCCAGGATATCGACCCAAGTACCGCCACCTAACAATTCGTTCAAGCCGAGATCGGCTTC
CCGGCCGACGCGTCAATTCGAGCGCGTCAATTCGAGGGCCGCGGCCTAGGCGGCCAGATCTGATCAAGAG
ACAGTCTAGCTAGAATTAATTCGAGTCGACCGATCCCGTACACAAGTAGCGTCCTGAACGGAACCTTTCC
CGTTTTCCAGGATCTGATCTTCCATGTGACCTCCTAACATGGTAACGTTCATGATAACTTCTGCTCTTCA
TCGTGCGGCCGACTGGGCTAAATCTGTGTTCTCTTCGGCGGCGCTGGGTGATCCTCGCCGTACTGCCCGC
TTGGTTAACGTCGCCGCCCAATTGGCAAAATATTCTGGTAAATCAATAACCATCTCATCAGAGGGTAGTG
AAGCCATGCAGGAAGGCGCTTACCGATTTATCCGCAATCCCAACGTTTCTGCCGAGGCGATCAGAAAGGC
TGGCGCCATGCAAACAGTCAAGTTGGCTCAGGAGTTTCCCGAACTGCTGGCCATTGAGGACACCACCTCT
TTGAGTTATCGCCACCAGGTCGCCGAAGAGCTTGGCAAGCTGGGCTCTATTCAGGATAAATCCCGCGGAT
GGTGGGTTCACTCCGTTCTCTTGCTCGAGGCCACCACATTCCGCACCGTAGGATTACTGCATCAGGAGTG
GTGGATGCGCCCGGATGACCCTGCCGATGCGGATGAAAAGGAGAGTGGCAAATGGCTGGCAGCCGCCGCA
ACTAGCCGGTTACGCATGGGCAGCATGATGAGCAACGTGATTGCGGTCTGTGACCGCGAAGCCGATATTC
ATGCTTATCTGCAGGACAAACTGGCGCATAACGAGCGCTTCGTGGTGCGCTCCAAGCACCCACGCAAGGA
CGTAGAGTCTGGGTTGTATCTGTACGACCATCTGAAGAACCAACCGGAGTTGGGTGGCTATCAGATCAGC
ATTCCGCAAAAGGGCGTGGTGGATAAACGCGGTAAACGTAAAAATCGACCAGCCCGCAAGGCGAGCTTGA
GCCTGCGCAGTGGGCGCATCACGCTAAAACAGGGGAATATCACGCTCAACGCGGTGCTGGCCGAGGAGAT
TAACCCGCCCAAGGGTGAGACCCCGTTGAAATGGTTGTTGCTGACCAGCGAACCGGTCGAGTCGCTAGCC
CAAGCCTTGCGCGTCATCGACATTTATACCCATCGCTGGCGGATCGAGGAGTTCCATAAGGCATGGAAAA
CCGGAGCAGGAGCCGAGAGGCAACGCATGGAGGAGCCGGATAATCTGGAGCGGATGGTCTCGATCCTCTC
GTTTGTTGCGGTCAGGCTGTTACAGCTCAGAGAAAGCTTCACGCTGCCGCAAGCACTCAGGGCGCAAGGG
CTGCTAAAGGAAGCGGAACACGTAGAAAGCCAGTCCGCAGAAACGGTGCTGACCCCGGATGAATGTCAGC
TACTGGGCTATCTGGACAAGGGAAAACGCAAGCGCAAAGAGAAAGCAGGTAGCTTGCAGTGGGCTTACAT
GGCGATAGCTAGACTGGGCGGTTTTATGGACAGCAAGCGAACCGGAATTGCCAGCTGGGGCGCCCTCTGG
GAAGGTTGGGAAGCCCTGCAAAGTAAACTGGATGGCTTTCTTGCCGCCAAGGATCTGATGGCGCAGGGGA
TCAAGATCTGATCGGTCGATCGAATTAATTCCCAATTCTTGAAGACGAAAGGGCCTCGTGATACGCCTAT
TTTTATAGGTTAATGTCATGATAATAATGGTTTCTTAGACGTCAGGTGGCACTTTTCGGGGAAATGTGCG
CGGAACCCCTATTTGTTTATTTTTCTAAATACATTCAAATATGTATCCGCTCATGAGACAATAACCCTGA
TAAATGCTTCAATAATATTGAAAAAGGAAGAGTATGAGTATTCAACATTTCCGTGTCGCCCTTATTCCCT
TTTTTGCGGCATTTTGCCTTCCTGTTTTTGCTCACCCAGAAACGCTGGTGAAAGTAAAAGATGCTGAAGA
TCAGTTGGGTGCACGAGTGGGTTACATCGAACTGGATCTCAACAGCGGTAAGATCCTTGAGAGTTTTCGC
CCCGAAGAACGTTTTCCAATGATGAGCACTTTTAAAGTTCTGCTATGTGGCGCGGTATTATCCCGTATTG
ACGCCGGGCAAGAGCAACTCGGTCGCCGCATACACTATTCTCAGAATGACTTGGTTGAGTACTCACCAGT
CACAGAAAAGCATCTTACGGATGGCATGACAGTAAGAGAATTATGCAGTGCTGCCATAACCATGAGTGAT
AACACTGCGGCCAACTTACTTCTGACAACGATCGGAGGACCGAAGGAGCTAACCGCTTTTTTGCACAACA
TGGGGGATCATGTAACTCGCCTTGATCGTTGGGAACCGGAGCTGAATGAAGCCATACCAAACGACGAGCG
TGACACCACGATGCCTGTAGCAATGGCAACAACGTTGCGCAAACTATTAACTGGCGAACTACTTACTCTA
GCTTCCCGGCAACAATTAATAGACTGGATGGAGGCGGATAAAGTTGCAGGACCACTTCTGCGCTCGGCCC
TTCCGGCTGGCTGGTTTATTGCTGATAAATCTGGAGCCGGTGAGCGTGGGTCTCGCGGTATCATTGCAGC
ACTGGGGCCAGATGGTAAGCCCTCCCGTATCGTAGTTATCTACACGACGGGGAGTCAGGCAACTATGGAT
GAACGAAATAGACAGATCGCTGAGATAGGTGCCTCACTGATTAAGCATTGGTAACTGTCAGACCAAGTTT
ACTCATATATACTTTAGATTGATTTAAAACTTCATTTTTAATTTAAAAGGATCTAGGTGAAGATCCGGGG
AATTGGGGATCAATTCCGTTTTCCGCTGCATAACCCTGCTTCGGGGTCATTATAGCGATTTTTTCGGTAT
ATCCATCCTTTTTCGCACGATATACAGGATTTTGCCAAAGGGTTCGTGTAGACTTTCCTTGGTGTATCCA
ACGGCGTCAGCCGGGCAGGATAGGTGAAGTAGGCCCACCCGCGAGCGGGTGTTCCTTCTTCACTGTCCCT
TATTCGCACCTGGCGGTGCTCAACGGGAATCCTGCTCTGCGAGGCTGGCCGGCTACCGCCGGCGTAACAG
ATGAGGGCAAGCGGATGGCTGATGAAACCAAGCCAACCAGGAAGGGCAGCCCACCTATCACGGAATTGAT
CCGGCCACGATGCGTCCGGCGTAGAGGATCTGAAGATCAGCAGTTCAACCTGTTGATAGTACGTACTAAG
CTCTCATGTTTCACGTACTAAGCTCTCATGTTTAACGTACTAAGCTCTCATGTTTAACGAACTAAACCCT
CATGGCTAACGTACTAAGCTCTCATGTTTCACGTACTAAGCTCTCATGTTTGAACAATAAAATTAATATA
AATCAGCAACTTAAATAGCCTCTAAGGTTTTAAGTTTTATAAGAAAAAAAAGAATATATAAGGCTTTTAA
AGCTTTTAAGGTTTAACGGTTGTGGACAACAAGCCAGGGATGTAACGCACTGAGAAGCCCTTAGAGCCTC
TCAAAGCAATTTTGAGTGACACAGGAACACTTAACGGCTGACATGGGAATTAATTCTGACTCTTATACAC
AAGTGCGGCCCTCGAATTGACGCGCTCCACCGCGGTGGCGGCCGCTCTAGAACTAGTGGATCCCCCGGGC
TGCAGGAATTCGATATCCATAAACTGCCAGGAATTGGGGATCGGATTCGAGCTTTAGTACCTAGATTTAG
ATGTCTAAAAAGCGGGGTACCGAGGACGCGTCAATTCTCGAATTGACATAAGCCTGTTCGGTTCGTAAAC
TGTAATGCAAGTAGCGTATGCGCTCACGCAACTGGTCCAGAACCTTGACCGAACGCAGCGGTGGTAACGG
CGCAGTGGCGGTTTTCATGGCTTGTTATGACTGTTTTTTTGTACAGTCTATGCCTCGGGCATCCAAGCAG
CAAGCGCGTTACGCCGTGGGTCGATGTTTGATGTTATGGAGCAGCAACGATGTTACGCAGCAGCAACGAT
GTTACGCAGCAGGGCAGTCGCCCTAAAACAAAGTTAGGTGGCTCAAGTATGGGCATCATTCGCACATGTA
GGCTCGGCCCTGACCAAGTCAAATCCATGCGGGCTGCTCTTGATCTTTTCGGTCGTGAGTTCGGAGACGT
AGCCACCTACTCCCAACATCAGCCGGACTCCGATTACCTCGGGAACTTGCTCCGTAGTAAGACATTCATC
GCGCTTGCTGCCTTCGACCAAGAAGCGGTTGTTGGCGCTCTCGCGGCTTACGTTCTGCCCAAGTTTGAGC
AGCCGCGTAGTGAGATCTATATCTATGATCTCGCAGTCTCCGGCGAGCACCGGAGGCAGGGCATTGCCAC
CGCGCTCATCAATCTCCTCAAGCATGAGGCCAACGCGCTTGGTGCTTATGTGATCTACGTGCAAGCAGAT
TACGGTGACGATCCCGCAGTGGCTCTCTATACAAAGTTGGGCATACGGGAAGAAGTGATGCACTTTGATA
TCGACCCAAGTACCGCCACCTAAAGCTCGCACGCTGCCGCAAGCACTCAGGGCGCAAGGGCTGCTAAAGG
AAGCGGAACACGTAGAAAGCCAGTCCGCAGAAACGGTGCTGACCCCGGATGAATGTCAGCTACTGGGCTA
TCTGGACAAGGGAAAACGCAAGCGCAAAGAGAAAGCAGGTAGCTTGCAGTGGGCTTACATGGCGATAGCT
AGACTGGGCGGTTTTATGGACAGCAAGCGAACCGGAATTGC
